Addgene plasmid #162110: pEpicVector3mC_Puro-T2A-mCherry-StrepTagII-ProtC-FLAG
Purpose: mCherry linked to 3 tags on the C-terminus as barcodes. Puromycin resistant.
Depositing lab: Julien Sage. Depositing organization: Stanford University. Publication: Spatial epitope barcoding reveals clonal tumor patch behaviors. Rovira-Clave X, Drainas AP, Jiang S, Bai Y, Baron M, Zhu B, Dallas AE, Lee MC, Chu TP, Holzem A, Ayyagari R, Bhattacharya D, McCaffrey EF, Greenwald NF, Markovic M, Coles GL, Angelo M, Bassik MC, Sage J, Nolan GP. Cancer Cell. 2022 Nov 14;40(11):1423-1439.e11. doi: 10.1016/j.ccell.2022.09.014. Epub 2022 Oct 13. PubMed 36240778.
Backbone
  Vector backbone: pLV
  Backbone manufacturer: Vectorbuilder
  Vector type: Lentiviral
  Selectable markers: Puromycin
Growth in bacteria
  Bacterial resistance: Ampicillin, 100 μg/mL
  Growth temperature: 37°C
  Growth strain: NEB Stable
  Copy number: High Copy
Gene/Insert
  Gene/Insert name: Puromycin resistant; mCherry linked to StrepTagII-ProtC-FLAG (alt name: mC-3-SPF)
  Species: Synthetic
  Mutation: WT
  Promoter: EF1A
  Tag / fusion protein: StrepTagII-ProtC-FLAG (C terminal on insert)
  Cloning method: Unknown
  Sequencing primers: 3′ aaaggagctgacaggtggtg
Terms and licenses: Academic/Nonprofit Terms; Industry Terms: Not Available to Industry
Depositor comments: #12 out of 20 mCherry tagged combinations . Please visit https://doi.org/10.1101/2021.06.29.449991 for bioRxiv preprint.
How to cite: pEpicVector3mC_Puro-T2A-mCherry-StrepTagII-ProtC-FLAG was a gift from Julien Sage (Addgene plasmid # 162110 ; http://n2t.net/addgene:162110 ; RRID:Addgene_162110)
