[The description below was written by a language model from this plasmid's Addgene catalogue record and pLannotate feature annotations shown in this document.]
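Description:
pEpicVector3mC_Puro-T2A-mCherry-StrepTagII-ProtC-FLAG is a third-generation, self-inactivating lentiviral transfer plasmid built on a commercial pLV backbone. It is maintained in E. coli through a high-copy ColE1/pUC origin with ampicillin resistance (AmpR), and also carries an f1 origin and remnants of a lac/T7/T3 cloning region. The viral portion consists of an RSV promoter fused to a truncated HIV-1 5' LTR, which makes genomic RNA production independent of Tat. It is followed by the Ψ packaging signal with a gag fragment, the RRE for Rev-dependent nuclear export, and the cPPT/CTS. Downstream of the cargo sit a WPRE, which boosts transcript expression, a ΔU3 3' LTR, and an SV40 poly(A) signal and origin. Gateway attB4, attB1 and attB2 scars mark the junctions where the promoter and open reading frame modules were assembled.

The cargo is a single synthetic open reading frame driven by the human EF1A promoter with its intron. Puromycin N-acetyltransferase is joined through a T2A peptide to mCherry, so ribosomal skipping yields separate resistance and reporter proteins from one transcript. mCherry carries three C-terminal epitope tags: StrepTagII, Protein C and FLAG. The automated annotation detects only the FLAG portion, in the stretch between mCherry and attB2, while the other two tags are named in the catalogue record. This particular tag triplet acts as a protein-level barcode and is number 12 in a set of 20 mCherry tag combinations. Transduced cells can be selected with puromycin, followed by red fluorescence, and identified by antibody staining for the tag combination. The associated work used such spatial epitope barcoding to trace clonal patches in tumors.
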