Features (pLannotate 1.2.2; 33 found; start..end, strand, type, name):
     20..231     +  promoter       EF-1α core promoter: core promoter for human elongation factor EF-1α
    232..341     +  intron         EF-1α intron A (fragment): intron upstream of the start codon of human EF-1α
    967..1170    +  intron         EF-1α intron A: truncated intron upstream of the start codon of human EF-1α
   1179..1203    +  protein_bind   attB1: mutant version of attB; recombination site for the Gateway® BP reaction BP Clonase™
   1210..1806    +  CDS            PuroR (fragment): puromycin N-acetyltransferase; pac from Streptomyces; confers resistance to puromycin
   1816..1869    +  CDS            T2A: 2A peptide from Thosea asigna virus capsid protein Eukaryotic ribosomes fail to insert a peptide bond between the Gly and Pro residues, yielding separate polypeptides.
   1870..2577    +  CDS            mCherry: mCherry is a basic (constitutively fluorescent) red fluorescent protein published in 2004, derived from Discosoma sp.. It is reported to be a very rapidly-maturing monomer with low acid sensitivity.
   2667..2690    +  CDS            3xFLAG (fragment): three tandem FLAG® epitope tags
   2698..2722    -  protein_bind   attB2: mutant version of attB; recombination site for the Gateway® BP reaction BP Clonase™
   2740..3328    +  misc_feature   WPRE: woodchuck hepatitis virus posttranscriptional regulatory element
   3395..3414    +  misc_feature   cPPT/CTS (fragment): central polypurine tract and central termination sequence of HIV-1
   3416..3649    +  LTR            3' LTR (ΔU3): self-inactivating 3' long terminal repeat (LTR) from HIV-1
   3721..3842    +  polyA_signal   SV40 poly(A) signal: SV40 polyadenylation signal
   3882..4017    +  rep_origin     SV40 ori: SV40 origin of replication
   4038..4056    -  promoter       T7 promoter: promoter for bacteriophage T7 RNA polymerase
   4064..4219    +  CDS            lacZα (fragment): LacZα fragment of β-galactosidase; lacZ fragment
   4224..4652    +  rep_origin     f1 ori (sequence partly withheld): f1 bacteriophage origin of replication; arrow indicates direction of (+) strand synthesis
   4705..4809    +  promoter       AmpR promoter: bla
   4810..5670    +  CDS            AmpR: β-lactamase; bla; confers resistance to ampicillin, carbenicillin, and related antibiotics
   5841..6429    +  rep_origin     ori: high-copy-number ColE1/pMB1/pBR322/pUC origin of replication
   6612..6704    +  CDS            lacI (fragment): lac repressor; lacI; The lac repressor binds to the lac operator to inhibit transcription in E. coli. This inhibition can be relieved by adding lactose or isopropyl-β-D-thiogalactopyranoside (IPTG).
   6717..6738    +  protein_bind   CAP binding site: CAP binding activates transcription in the presence of cAMP. E. coli catabolite activator protein
   6753..6783    +  promoter       lac promoter: promoter for the E. coli lac operon
   6791..6807    +  protein_bind   lac operator: The lac repressor binds to the lac operator to inhibit transcription in E. coli. This inhibition can be relieved by adding lactose or isopropyl-β-D-thiogalactopyranoside (IPTG). lac repressor encoded by lacI
   6852..6870    +  promoter       T3 promoter: promoter for bacteriophage T3 RNA polymerase
   6898..7124    +  promoter       RSV promoter: Rous sarcoma virus enhancer/promoter
   7125..7305    +  LTR            5' LTR (truncated): truncated 5' long terminal repeat (LTR) from HIV-1
   7352..7477    +  misc_feature   HIV-1 Ψ: packaging signal of human immunodeficiency virus type 1
   7461..7824    +  CDS            HIV-1 gag (fragment): gag protein from human immunodeficiency virus 1; gag
   7970..8203    +  misc_feature   RRE: The Rev response element (RRE) of HIV-1 allows for Rev-dependent mRNA export from the nucleus to the cytoplasm.
   8580..8680    +  CDS            Rev (fragment): human immunodeficiency virus 1 (HIV-1) Rev protein; rev; enhances nuclear export of unspliced and incompletely spliced viral mRNAs
   8698..8815    +  misc_feature   cPPT/CTS: central polypurine tract and central termination sequence of HIV-1
   8833..8853    +  protein_bind   attB4: mutant version of attB; core recombination site for the Gateway® BP reaction BP Clonase™
>Addgene plasmid #162110 | pEpicVector3mC_Puro-T2A-mCherry-StrepTagII-ProtC-FLAG | addgene full sequence | sequence record 318300 | Addgene NGS Result
GGCTCCGGTGCCCGTCAGTGGGCAGAGCGCACATCGCCCACAGTCCCCGAGAAGTTGGGGGGAGGGGTCG
GCAATTGAACCGGTGCCTAGAGAAGGTGGCGCGGGGTAAACTGGGAAAGTGATGTCGTGTACTGGCTCCG
CCTTTTTCCCGAGGGTGGGGGAGAACCGTATATAAGTGCAGTAGTCGCCGTGAACGTTCTTTTTCGCAAC
GGGTTTGCCGCCAGAACACAGGTAAGTGCCGTGTGTGGTTCCCGCGGGCCTGGCCTCTTTACGGGTTATG
GCCCTTGCGTGCCTTGAATTACTTCCACCTGGCTGCAGTACGTGATTCTTGATCCCGAGCTTCGGGTTGG
AAGTGGGTGGGAGAGTTCGAGGCCTTGCGCTTAAGGAGCCCCTTCGCCTCGTGCTTGAGTTGAGGCCTGG
CCTGGGCGCTGGGGCCGCCGCGTGCGAATCTGGTGGCACCTTCGCGCCTGTCTCGCTGCTTTCGATAAGT
CTCTAGCCATTTAAAATTTTTGATGACCTGCTGCGACGCTTTTTTTCTGGCAAGATAGTCTTGTAAATGC
GGGCCAAGATCTGCACACTGGTATTTCGGTTTTTGGGGCCGCGGGCGGCGACGGGGCCCGTGCGTCCCAG
CGCACATGTTCGGCGAGGCGGGGCCTGCGAGCGCGGCCACCGAGAATCGGACGGGGGTAGTCTCAAGCTG
GCCGGCCTGCTCTGGTGCCTGGTCTCGCGCCGCCGTGTATCGCCCCGCCCTGGGCGGCAAGGCTGGCCCG
GTCGGCACCAGTTGCGTGAGCGGAAAGATGGCCGCTTCCCGGCCCTGCTGCAGGGAGCTCAAAATGGAGG
ACGCGGCGCTCGGGAGAGCGGGCGGGTGAGTCACCCACACAAAGGAAAAGGGCCTTTCCGTCCTCAGCCG
TCGCTTCATGTGACTCCACGGAGTACCGGGCGCCGTCCAGGCACCTCGATTAGTTCTCGAGCTTTTGGAG
TACGTCGTCTTTAGGTTGGGGGGAGGGGTTTTATGCGATGGAGTTTCCCCACACTGAGTGGGTGGAGACT
GAAGTTAGGCCAGCTTGGCACTTGATGTAATTCTCCTTGGAATTTGCCCTTTTTGAGTTTGGATCTTGGT
TCATTCTCAAGCCTCAGACAGTGGTTCAAAGTTTTTTTCTTCCATTTCAGGTGTCGTGACAAGTTTGTAC
AAAAAAGCAGGCTGCCACCATGACCGAGTACAAGCCCACGGTGCGCCTCGCCACCCGCGACGACGTCCCC
AGGGCCGTACGCACCCTCGCCGCCGCGTTCGCCGACTACCCCGCCACGCGCCACACCGTCGATCCGGACC
GCCACATCGAGCGGGTCACCGAGCTGCAAGAACTCTTCCTCACGCGCGTCGGGCTCGACATCGGCAAGGT
GTGGGTCGCGGACGACGGCGCCGCGGTGGCGGTCTGGACCACGCCGGAGAGCGTCGAAGCGGGGGCGGTG
TTCGCCGAGATCGGCCCGCGCATGGCCGAGTTGAGCGGTTCCCGGCTGGCCGCGCAGCAACAGATGGAAG
GCCTCCTGGCGCCGCACCGGCCCAAGGAGCCCGCGTGGTTCCTGGCCACCGTCGGCGTCTCGCCCGACCA
CCAGGGCAAGGGTCTGGGCAGCGCCGTCGTGCTCCCCGGAGTGGAGGCGGCCGAGCGCGCCGGGGTGCCC
GCCTTCCTGGAGACCTCCGCGCCCCGCAACCTCCCCTTCTACGAGCGGCTCGGCTTCACCGTCACCGCCG
ACGTCGAGGTGCCCGAAGGACCGCGCACCTGGTGCATGACCCGCAAGCCCGGTGCCGGAAGCGGAGAGGG
CAGGGGAAGTCTTCTAACATGCGGGGACGTGGAGGAAAATCCCGGCCCCATGGTGAGCAAGGGCGAGGAG
GATAACATGGCCATCATCAAGGAGTTCATGCGCTTCAAGGTGCACATGGAGGGCTCCGTGAACGGCCACG
AGTTCGAGATCGAGGGCGAGGGCGAGGGCCGCCCCTACGAGGGCACCCAGACCGCCAAGCTGAAGGTGAC
CAAGGGTGGCCCCCTGCCCTTCGCCTGGGACATCCTGTCCCCTCAGTTCATGTACGGCTCCAAGGCCTAC
GTGAAGCACCCCGCCGACATCCCCGACTACTTGAAGCTGTCCTTCCCCGAGGGCTTCAAGTGGGAGCGCG
TGATGAACTTCGAGGACGGCGGCGTGGTGACCGTGACCCAGGACTCCTCCCTGCAGGACGGCGAGTTCAT
CTACAAGGTGAAGCTGCGCGGCACCAACTTCCCCTCCGACGGCCCCGTAATGCAGAAGAAGACCATGGGC
TGGGAGGCCTCCTCCGAGCGGATGTACCCCGAGGACGGCGCCCTGAAGGGCGAGATCAAGCAGAGGCTGA
AGCTGAAGGACGGCGGCCACTACGACGCTGAGGTCAAGACCACCTACAAGGCCAAGAAGCCCGTGCAGCT
GCCCGGCGCCTACAACGTCAACATCAAGTTGGACATCACCTCCCACAACGAGGACTACACCATCGTGGAA
CAGTACGAACGCGCCGAGGGCCGCCACTCCACCGGCGGCATGGACGAGCTGTACAAGGGTGGCAGCGGCG
GCGGCGGCTCTGGCGGCAACTGGAGCCACCCCCAGTTCGAGAAGGAAGATCAAGTTGATCCTCGTCTGAT
CGACGGCAAGGACTACAAAGACGATGACGACAAGTAAACCCAGCTTTCTTGTACAAAGTGGTGATAATCG
AATTCCGATAATCAACCTCTGGATTACAAAATTTGTGAAAGATTGACTGGTATTCTTAACTATGTTGCTC
CTTTTACGCTATGTGGATACGCTGCTTTAATGCCTTTGTATCATGCTATTGCTTCCCGTATGGCTTTCAT
TTTCTCCTCCTTGTATAAATCCTGGTTGCTGTCTCTTTATGAGGAGTTGTGGCCCGTTGTCAGGCAACGT
GGCGTGGTGTGCACTGTGTTTGCTGACGCAACCCCCACTGGTTGGGGCATTGCCACCACCTGTCAGCTCC
TTTCCGGGACTTTCGCTTTCCCCCTCCCTATTGCCACGGCGGAACTCATCGCCGCCTGCCTTGCCCGCTG
CTGGACAGGGGCTCGGCTGTTGGGCACTGACAATTCCGTGGTGTTGTCGGGGAAGCTGACGTCCTTTCCA
TGGCTGCTCGCCTGTGTTGCCACCTGGATTCTGCGCGGGACGTCCTTCTGCTACGTCCCTTCGGCCCTCA
ATCCAGCGGACCTTCCTTCCCGCGGCCTGCTGCCGGCTCTGCGGCCTCTTCCGCGTCTTCGCCTTCGCCC
TCAGACGAGTCGGATCTCCCTTTGGGCCGCCTCCCCGCATCGGGAATTCCCGCGGTTCGCTTTAAGACCA
ATGACTTACAAGGCAGCTGTAGATCTTAGCCACTTTTTAAAAGAAAAGGGGGGACTGGAAGGGCTAATTC
ACTCCCAACGAAGACAAGATCTGCTTTTTGCTTGTACTGGGTCTCTCTGGTTAGACCAGATCTGAGCCTG
GGAGCTCTCTGGCTAACTAGGGAACCCACTGCTTAAGCCTCAATAAAGCTTGCCTTGAGTGCTTCAAGTA
GTGTGTGCCCGTCTGTTGTGTGACTCTGGTAACTAGAGATCCCTCAGACCCTTTTAGTCAGTGTGGAAAA
TCTCTAGCAGTAGTAGTTCATGTCATCTTATTATTCAGTATTTATAACTTGCAAAGAAATGAATATCAGA
GAGTGAGAGGAACTTGTTTATTGCAGCTTATAATGGTTACAAATAAAGCAATAGCATCACAAATTTCACA
AATAAAGCATTTTTTTCACTGCATTCTAGTTGTGGTTTGTCCAAACTCATCAATGTATCTTATCATGTCT
GGCTCTAGCTATCCCGCCCCTAACTCCGCCCATCCCGCCCCTAACTCCGCCCAGTTCCGCCCATTCTCCG
CCCCATGGCTGACTAATTTTTTTTATTTATGCAGAGGCCGAGGCCGCCTCGGCCTCTGAGCTATTCCAGA
AGTAGTGAGGAGGCTTTTTTGGAGGCCTAGGGACGTACCCAATTCGCCCTATAGTGAGTCGTATTACGCG
CGCTCACTGGCCGTCGTTTTACAACGTCGTGACTGGGAAAACCCTGGCGTTACCCAACTTAATCGCCTTG
CAGCACATCCCCCTTTCGCCAGCTGGCGTAATAGCGAAGAGGCCCGCACCGATCGCCCTTCCCAACAGTT
GCGCAGCCTGAATGGCGAATGGG
[124 nt withheld, positions 4224-4347]
C
[91 nt withheld, positions 4349-4439]
A
[49 nt withheld, positions 4441-4489]
CCTTTGACGTTGGAGTCCACGTTCTTT
[37 nt withheld, positions 4517-4553]
ACCCTATCTCGGTCTATTCTTTTGATTTATAAGGGATTTTGCCGATTTCGGCCTATTGGTTAAAAAATGA
GCTGATTTAACAAAAATTTAACGCGAATTTTAACAAAATATTAACGCTTACAATTTAGGTGGCACTTTTC
GGGGAAATGTGCGCGGAACCCCTATTTGTTTATTTTTCTAAATACATTCAAATATGTATCCGCTCATGAG
ACAATAACCCTGATAAATGCTTCAATAATATTGAAAAAGGAAGAGTATGAGTATTCAACATTTCCGTGTC
GCCCTTATTCCCTTTTTTGCGGCATTTTGCCTTCCTGTTTTTGCTCACCCAGAAACGCTGGTGAAAGTAA
AAGATGCTGAAGATCAGTTGGGTGCACGAGTGGGTTACATCGAACTGGATCTCAACAGCGGTAAGATCCT
TGAGAGTTTTCGCCCCGAAGAACGTTTTCCAATGATGAGCACTTTTAAAGTTCTGCTATGTGGCGCGGTA
TTATCCCGTATTGACGCCGGGCAAGAGCAACTCGGTCGCCGCATACACTATTCTCAGAATGACTTGGTTG
AGTACTCACCAGTCACAGAAAAGCATCTTACGGATGGCATGACAGTAAGAGAATTATGCAGTGCTGCCAT
AACCATGAGTGATAACACTGCGGCCAACTTACTTCTGACAACGATCGGAGGACCGAAGGAGCTAACCGCT
TTTTTGCACAACATGGGGGATCATGTAACTCGCCTTGATCGTTGGGAACCGGAGCTGAATGAAGCCATAC
CAAACGACGAGCGTGACACCACGATGCCTGTAGCAATGGCAACAACGTTGCGCAAACTATTAACTGGCGA
ACTACTTACTCTAGCTTCCCGGCAACAATTAATAGACTGGATGGAGGCGGATAAAGTTGCAGGACCACTT
CTGCGCTCGGCCCTTCCGGCTGGCTGGTTTATTGCTGATAAATCTGGAGCCGGTGAGCGTGGGTCTCGCG
GTATCATTGCAGCACTGGGGCCAGATGGTAAGCCCTCCCGTATCGTAGTTATCTACACGACGGGGAGTCA
GGCAACTATGGATGAACGAAATAGACAGATCGCTGAGATAGGTGCCTCACTGATTAAGCATTGGTAACTG
TCAGACCAAGTTTACTCATATATACTTTAGATTGATTTAAAACTTCATTTTTAATTTAAAAGGATCTAGG
TGAAGATCCTTTTTGATAATCTCATGACCAAAATCCCTTAACGTGAGTTTTCGTTCCACTGAGCGTCAGA
CCCCGTAGAAAAGATCAAAGGATCTTCTTGAGATCCTTTTTTTCTGCGCGTAATCTGCTGCTTGCAAACA
AAAAAACCACCGCTACCAGCGGTGGTTTGTTTGCCGGATCAAGAGCTACCAACTCTTTTTCCGAAGGTAA
CTGGCTTCAGCAGAGCGCAGATACCAAATACTGTTCTTCTAGTGTAGCCGTAGTTAGGCCACCACTTCAA
GAACTCTGTAGCACCGCCTACATACCTCGCTCTGCTAATCCTGTTACCAGTGGCTGCTGCCAGTGGCGAT
AAGTCGTGTCTTACCGGGTTGGACTCAAGACGATAGTTACCGGATAAGGCGCAGCGGTCGGGCTGAACGG
GGGGTTCGTGCACACAGCCCAGCTTGGAGCGAACGACCTACACCGAACTGAGATACCTACAGCGTGAGCT
ATGAGAAAGCGCCACGCTTCCCGAAGAGAGAAAGGCGGACAGGTATCCGGTAAGCGGCAGGGTCGGAACA
GGAGAGCGCACGAGGGAGCTTCCAGGGGGAAACGCCTGGTATCTTTATAGTCCTGTCGGGTTTCGCCACC
TCTGACTTGAGCGTCGATTTTTGTGATGCTCGTCAGGGGGGCGGAGCCTATGGAAAAACGCCAGCAACGC
GGCCTTTTTACGGTTCCTGGCCTTTTGCTGGCCTTTTGCTCACATGTTCTTTCCTGCGTTATCCCCTGAT
TCTGTGGATAACCGTATTACCGCCTTTGAGTGAGCTGATACCGCTCGCCGCAGCCGAACGACCGAGCGCA
GCGAGTCAGTGAGCGAGGAAGCGGAAGAGCGCCCAATACGCAAACCGCCTCTCCCCGCGCGTTGGCCGAT
TCATTAATGCAGCTGGCACGACAGGTTTCCCGACTGGAAAGCGGGCAGTGAGCGCAACGCAATTAATGTG
AGTTAGCTCACTCATTAGGCACCCCAGGCTTTACACTTTATGCTTCCGGCTCGTATGTTGTGTGGAATTG
TGAGCGGATAACAATTTCACACAGGAAACAGCTATGACCATGATTACGCCAAGCGCGCAATTAACCCTCA
CTAAAGGGAACAAAAGCTGGAGCTGCAAGCTTAATGTAGTCTTATGCAATACTCTTGTAGTCTTGCAACA
TGGTAACGATGAGTTAGCAACATGCCTTACAAGGAGAGAAAAAGCACCGTGCATGCCGATTGGTGGAAGT
AAGGTGGTACGATCGTGCCTTATTAGGAAGGCAACAGACGGGTCTGACATGGATTGGACGAACCACTGAA
TTGCCGCATTGCAGAGATATTGTATTTAAGTGCCTAGCTCGATACATAAACGGGTCTCTCTGGTTAGACC
AGATCTGAGCCTGGGAGCTCTCTGGCTAACTAGGGAACCCACTGCTTAAGCCTCAATAAAGCTTGCCTTG
AGTGCTTCAAGTAGTGTGTGCCCGTCTGTTGTGTGACTCTGGTAACTAGAGATCCCTCAGACCCTTTTAG
TCAGTGTGGAAAATCTCTAGCAGTGGCGCCCGAACAGGGACTTGAAAGCGAAAGGGAAACCAGAGGAGCT
CTCTCGACGCAGGACTCGGCTTGCTGAAGCGCGCACGGCAAGAGGCGAGGGGCGGCGACTGGTGAGTACG
CCAAAAATTTTGACTAGCGGAGGCTAGAAGGAGAGAGATGGGTGCGAGAGCGTCAGTATTAAGCGGGGGA
GAATTAGATCGCGATGGGAAAAAATTCGGTTAAGGCCAGGGGGAAAGAAAAAATATAAATTAAAACATAT
AGTATGGGCAAGCAGGGAGCTAGAACGATTCGCAGTTAATCCTGGCCTGTTAGAAACATCAGAAGGCTGT
AGACAAATACTGGGACAGCTACAACCATCCCTTCAGACAGGATCAGAAGAACTTAGATCATTATATAATA
CAGTAGCAACCCTCTATTGTGTGCATCAAAGGATAGAGATAAAAGACACCAAGGAAGCTTTAGACAAGAT
AGAGGAAGAGCAAAACAAAAGTAAGACCACCGCACAGCAAGCGGCCGCTGATCTTCAGACCTGGAGGAGG
AGATATGAGGGACAATTGGAGAAGTGAATTATATAAATATAAAGTAGTAAAAATTGAACCATTAGGAGTA
GCACCCACCAAGGCAAAGAGAAGAGTGGTGCAGAGAGAAAAAAGAGCAGTGGGAATAGGAGCTTTGTTCC
TTGGGTTCTTGGGAGCAGCAGGAAGCACTATGGGCGCAGCGTCAATGACGCTGACGGTACAGGCCAGACA
ATTATTGTCTGGTATAGTGCAGCAGCAGAACAATTTGCTGAGGGCTATTGAGGCGCAACAGCATCTGTTG
CAACTCACAGTCTGGGGCATCAAGCAGCTCCAGGCAAGAATCCTGGCTGTGGAAAGATACCTAAAGGATC
AACAGCTCCTGGGGATTTGGGGTTGCTCTGGAAAACTCATTTGCACCACTGCTGTGCCTTGGAATGCTAG
TTGGAGTAATAAATCTCTGGAACAGATTTGGAATCACACGACCTGGATGGAGTGGGACAGAGAAATTAAC
AATTACACAAGCTTAATACACTCCTTAATTGAAGAATCGCAAAACCAGCAAGAAAAGAATGAACAAGAAT
TATTGGAATTAGATAAATGGGCAAGTTTGTGGAATTGGTTTAACATAACAAATTGGCTGTGGTATATAAA
ATTATTCATAATGATAGTAGGAGGCTTGGTAGGTTTAAGAATAGTTTTTGCTGTACTTTCTATAGTGAAT
AGAGTTAGGCAGGGATATTCACCATTATCGTTTCAGACCCACCTCCCAACCCCGAGGGGACCCGACAGGC
CCGAAGGAATAGAAGAAGAAGGTGGAGAGAGAGACAGAGACAGATCCATTCGATTAGTGAACGGATCTCG
ACGGTATCGCTAGCTTTTAAAAGAAAAGGGGGGATTGGGGGGTACAGTGCAGGGGAAAGAATAGTAGACA
TAATAGCAACAGACATACAAACTAAAGAATTACAAAAACAAATTACAAAAATTCAAAATTTTACTAGTGA
TTATCGGATCAACTTTGTATAGAAAAGTTG
